Addgene plasmid #44757: pBS-85xtetO-KlURA3
Depositing lab: Narendra Maheshri. Depositing organization: Massachusetts Institute of Technology. Publication: Harnessing mutagenic homologous recombination for targeted mutagenesis in vivo by TaGTEAM. Finney-Manchester SP, Maheshri N. Nucleic Acids Res. 2013 Mar 7. 10.1093/nar/gkt150 PubMed 23470991.
Backbone
  Vector backbone: pBlueScriptII (SK+)
  Backbone size w/o insert (bp): 2900
  Total vector size (bp): 8048
  Selectable markers: URA3
Growth in bacteria
  Bacterial resistance: Ampicillin, 100 μg/mL
  Growth temperature: 37°C
  Growth strain: Top10
  Copy number: High Copy
Gene/Insert
  Gene/Insert name: 85x tetO array + KlURA3 marker + CHRI1 homology
  Insert size (bp): 5167
  Cloning method: Restriction Enzyme; 5′ cloning site ApaI (not destroyed); 3′ cloning site NotI (not destroyed)
  Sequencing primers: 5′ M13 forward; 3′ M13 reverse
Terms and licenses: Academic/Nonprofit Terms; Industry Terms: Not Available to Industry
How to cite: pBS-85xtetO-KlURA3 was a gift from Narendra Maheshri (Addgene plasmid # 44757 ; http://n2t.net/addgene:44757 ; RRID:Addgene_44757)
