[The description below was written by a language model from this plasmid's Addgene catalogue record and pLannotate feature annotations shown in this document.]
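Description:
pBS-85xtetO-KlURA3 is an 8,048 bp yeast integration construct built in the pBluescript II SK(+) cloning backbone. It is propagated in E. coli as a high-copy plasmid through its ColE1/pUC-type origin and selected with ampicillin (AmpR under its own bla promoter). The backbone also supplies an f1 phage origin, the disrupted lacZα region with lac promoter and operator, and flanking T7 and T3 promoters. No yeast replication origin or centromere is annotated, consistent with a plasmid meant to deliver its insert to the chromosome rather than to be maintained episomally.

The roughly 5.2 kb insert, cloned between ApaI and NotI, is recorded as an array of 85 tet operator sites, a KlURA3 marker and chromosome I homology. In the feature table the array appears as a run of about 3.1 kb of closely spaced short hits, all in the same orientation. The annotation software labels these variously as fragments of PLtetO-1, tight TRE, H1-2O2 or tetR/tetA promoters, but they are best read as individual tetO repeats rather than functional promoters. Upstream lies a URA3 open reading frame. It was matched to the S. cerevisiae protein, but the catalogue name indicates the Kluyveromyces lactis orthologue, which complements ura3 strains while having limited homology to the native locus. Unannotated stretches flanking the marker and the array presumably hold the URA3 regulatory sequences and the targeting homology, though the table does not delineate them.

The associated publication describes TaGTEAM, a method for targeted in vivo mutagenesis through mutagenic homologous recombination. In that context, the integrated tetO array would serve as a docking site for TetR-fused proteins, with the adjacent URA3 available both for selecting integrants and as a nearby selectable/counter-selectable target. The record itself does not spell out these roles.
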