Features (pLannotate 1.2.2; 95 found; start..end, strand, type, name):
     30..458     -  rep_origin     f1 ori (sequence partly withheld): f1 bacteriophage origin of replication; arrow indicates direction of (+) strand synthesis
    463..618     -  CDS            lacZα (fragment): LacZα fragment of β-galactosidase; lacZ fragment
    626..644     +  promoter       T7 promoter: promoter for bacteriophage T7 RNA polymerase
   1012..1797    +  CDS            URA3: PYRF_YEAST - Experimental evidence at protein level: Swiss-Prot protein existence level 1. From Saccharomyces cerevisiae (strain ATCC 204508 / S288c) (Baker's yeast).
   2047..2065    -  misc_feature   MCS (fragment): pBluescript multiple cloning site
   2063..2083    +  protein_bind   tetracycline response element (fragment): contains seven copies of the tetracycline operator tetO tetracycline repressor TetR
   2091..2111    +  promoter       PLtetO-1 promoter (fragment): modified phage lambda PL promoter with tet operator sites (Lutz and Bujard, 1997)
   2139..2157    +  promoter       PLtetO-1 promoter (fragment): modified phage lambda PL promoter with tet operator sites (Lutz and Bujard, 1997)
   2167..2185    +  protein_bind   tet operator: tetO; bacterial operator O2 for the tetR and tetA genes tetracycline repressor TetR
   2196..2214    +  promoter       PLtetO-1 promoter (fragment): modified phage lambda PL promoter with tet operator sites (Lutz and Bujard, 1997)
   2243..2263    +  promoter       PLtetO-1 promoter (fragment): modified phage lambda PL promoter with tet operator sites (Lutz and Bujard, 1997)
   2272..2289    +  promoter       PLtetO-1 promoter (fragment): modified phage lambda PL promoter with tet operator sites (Lutz and Bujard, 1997)
   2299..2318    +  promoter       PLtetO-1 promoter (fragment): modified phage lambda PL promoter with tet operator sites (Lutz and Bujard, 1997)
   2347..2365    +  promoter       PLtetO-1 promoter (fragment): modified phage lambda PL promoter with tet operator sites (Lutz and Bujard, 1997)
   2403..2422    +  promoter       PLtetO-1 promoter (fragment): modified phage lambda PL promoter with tet operator sites (Lutz and Bujard, 1997)
   2451..2469    +  promoter       PLtetO-1 promoter (fragment): modified phage lambda PL promoter with tet operator sites (Lutz and Bujard, 1997)
   2479..2498    +  promoter       tight TRE promoter (fragment): Tet-responsive promoter PTight, consisting of seven tet operator sequences followed by the minimal CMV promoter
   2509..2530    +  protein_bind   tetracycline response element (fragment): contains seven copies of the tetracycline operator tetO tetracycline repressor TetR
   2582..2600    +  promoter       PLtetO-1 promoter (fragment): modified phage lambda PL promoter with tet operator sites (Lutz and Bujard, 1997)
   2653..2675    +  promoter       H1-2O2 promoter (fragment): doxycycline-inducible variant of the human H1 RNA promoter (Henriksen et al., 2007)
   2686..2704    +  promoter       PLtetO-1 promoter (fragment): modified phage lambda PL promoter with tet operator sites (Lutz and Bujard, 1997)
   2753..2772    +  promoter       PLtetO-1 promoter (fragment): modified phage lambda PL promoter with tet operator sites (Lutz and Bujard, 1997)
   2779..2800    +  promoter       tetR/tetA promoters (fragment): tetR; overlapping promoters for bacterial tetR and tetA
   2811..2831    +  protein_bind   tetracycline response element (fragment): contains seven copies of the tetracycline operator tetO tetracycline repressor TetR
   2858..2878    +  protein_bind   tetracycline response element (fragment): contains seven copies of the tetracycline operator tetO tetracycline repressor TetR
   2886..2905    +  promoter       PLtetO-1 promoter (fragment): modified phage lambda PL promoter with tet operator sites (Lutz and Bujard, 1997)
   2916..2934    +  promoter       PLtetO-1 promoter (fragment): modified phage lambda PL promoter with tet operator sites (Lutz and Bujard, 1997)
   2961..2981    +  promoter       PLtetO-1 promoter (fragment): modified phage lambda PL promoter with tet operator sites (Lutz and Bujard, 1997)
   2992..3014    +  protein_bind   tetracycline response element (fragment): contains seven copies of the tetracycline operator tetO tetracycline repressor TetR
   3020..3039    +  promoter       PLtetO-1 promoter (fragment): modified phage lambda PL promoter with tet operator sites (Lutz and Bujard, 1997)
   3069..3085    +  promoter       PLtetO-1 promoter (fragment): modified phage lambda PL promoter with tet operator sites (Lutz and Bujard, 1997)
   3124..3142    +  promoter       PLtetO-1 promoter (fragment): modified phage lambda PL promoter with tet operator sites (Lutz and Bujard, 1997)
   3170..3190    +  promoter       PLtetO-1 promoter (fragment): modified phage lambda PL promoter with tet operator sites (Lutz and Bujard, 1997)
   3200..3218    +  promoter       PLtetO-1 promoter (fragment): modified phage lambda PL promoter with tet operator sites (Lutz and Bujard, 1997)
   3230..3249    +  promoter       PLtetO-1 promoter (fragment): modified phage lambda PL promoter with tet operator sites (Lutz and Bujard, 1997)
   3274..3293    +  promoter       tight TRE promoter (fragment): Tet-responsive promoter PTight, consisting of seven tet operator sequences followed by the minimal CMV promoter
   3303..3322    +  promoter       PLtetO-1 promoter (fragment): modified phage lambda PL promoter with tet operator sites (Lutz and Bujard, 1997)
   3333..3351    +  promoter       PLtetO-1 promoter (fragment): modified phage lambda PL promoter with tet operator sites (Lutz and Bujard, 1997)
   3373..3398    +  promoter       tight TRE promoter (fragment): Tet-responsive promoter PTight, consisting of seven tet operator sequences followed by the minimal CMV promoter
   3408..3426    +  promoter       PLtetO-1 promoter (fragment): modified phage lambda PL promoter with tet operator sites (Lutz and Bujard, 1997)
   3502..3520    +  promoter       PLtetO-1 promoter (fragment): modified phage lambda PL promoter with tet operator sites (Lutz and Bujard, 1997)
   3530..3549    +  promoter       tight TRE promoter (fragment): Tet-responsive promoter PTight, consisting of seven tet operator sequences followed by the minimal CMV promoter
   3577..3597    +  promoter       tight TRE promoter (fragment): Tet-responsive promoter PTight, consisting of seven tet operator sequences followed by the minimal CMV promoter
   3606..3625    +  promoter       PLtetO-1 promoter (fragment): modified phage lambda PL promoter with tet operator sites (Lutz and Bujard, 1997)
   3636..3655    +  promoter       PLtetO-1 promoter (fragment): modified phage lambda PL promoter with tet operator sites (Lutz and Bujard, 1997)
   3683..3701    +  promoter       PLtetO-1 promoter (fragment): modified phage lambda PL promoter with tet operator sites (Lutz and Bujard, 1997)
   3710..3730    +  promoter       tight TRE promoter (fragment): Tet-responsive promoter PTight, consisting of seven tet operator sequences followed by the minimal CMV promoter
   3741..3759    +  promoter       PLtetO-1 promoter (fragment): modified phage lambda PL promoter with tet operator sites (Lutz and Bujard, 1997)
   3787..3806    +  promoter       PLtetO-1 promoter (fragment): modified phage lambda PL promoter with tet operator sites (Lutz and Bujard, 1997)
   3817..3837    +  promoter       tight TRE promoter (fragment): Tet-responsive promoter PTight, consisting of seven tet operator sequences followed by the minimal CMV promoter
   3846..3864    +  promoter       PLtetO-1 promoter (fragment): modified phage lambda PL promoter with tet operator sites (Lutz and Bujard, 1997)
   3921..3939    +  promoter       PLtetO-1 promoter (fragment): modified phage lambda PL promoter with tet operator sites (Lutz and Bujard, 1997)
   3995..4016    +  promoter       tight TRE promoter (fragment): Tet-responsive promoter PTight, consisting of seven tet operator sequences followed by the minimal CMV promoter
   4023..4043    +  promoter       PLtetO-1 promoter (fragment): modified phage lambda PL promoter with tet operator sites (Lutz and Bujard, 1997)
   4051..4072    +  promoter       tetR/tetA promoters (fragment): tetR; overlapping promoters for bacterial tetR and tetA
   4100..4119    +  promoter       tight TRE promoter (fragment): Tet-responsive promoter PTight, consisting of seven tet operator sequences followed by the minimal CMV promoter
   4129..4148    +  promoter       tight TRE promoter (fragment): Tet-responsive promoter PTight, consisting of seven tet operator sequences followed by the minimal CMV promoter
   4159..4177    +  promoter       PLtetO-1 promoter (fragment): modified phage lambda PL promoter with tet operator sites (Lutz and Bujard, 1997)
   4233..4251    +  promoter       PLtetO-1 promoter (fragment): modified phage lambda PL promoter with tet operator sites (Lutz and Bujard, 1997)
   4261..4280    +  promoter       tight TRE promoter (fragment): Tet-responsive promoter PTight, consisting of seven tet operator sequences followed by the minimal CMV promoter
   4308..4327    +  promoter       tight TRE promoter (fragment): Tet-responsive promoter PTight, consisting of seven tet operator sequences followed by the minimal CMV promoter
   4338..4358    +  protein_bind   tetracycline response element (fragment): contains seven copies of the tetracycline operator tetO tetracycline repressor TetR
   4367..4386    +  promoter       PLtetO-1 promoter (fragment): modified phage lambda PL promoter with tet operator sites (Lutz and Bujard, 1997)
   4413..4432    +  promoter       tight TRE promoter (fragment): Tet-responsive promoter PTight, consisting of seven tet operator sequences followed by the minimal CMV promoter
   4443..4461    +  promoter       PLtetO-1 promoter (fragment): modified phage lambda PL promoter with tet operator sites (Lutz and Bujard, 1997)
   4469..4491    +  promoter       H1-2O2 promoter (fragment): doxycycline-inducible variant of the human H1 RNA promoter (Henriksen et al., 2007)
   4519..4537    +  promoter       PLtetO-1 promoter (fragment): modified phage lambda PL promoter with tet operator sites (Lutz and Bujard, 1997)
   4547..4566    +  promoter       PLtetO-1 promoter (fragment): modified phage lambda PL promoter with tet operator sites (Lutz and Bujard, 1997)
   4576..4595    +  promoter       PLtetO-1 promoter (fragment): modified phage lambda PL promoter with tet operator sites (Lutz and Bujard, 1997)
   4623..4642    +  promoter       PLtetO-1 promoter (fragment): modified phage lambda PL promoter with tet operator sites (Lutz and Bujard, 1997)
   4652..4669    +  promoter       PLtetO-1 promoter (fragment): modified phage lambda PL promoter with tet operator sites (Lutz and Bujard, 1997)
   4680..4698    +  promoter       PLtetO-1 promoter (fragment): modified phage lambda PL promoter with tet operator sites (Lutz and Bujard, 1997)
   4727..4747    +  promoter       tight TRE promoter (fragment): Tet-responsive promoter PTight, consisting of seven tet operator sequences followed by the minimal CMV promoter
   4755..4774    +  promoter       tight TRE promoter (fragment): Tet-responsive promoter PTight, consisting of seven tet operator sequences followed by the minimal CMV promoter
   4785..4805    +  protein_bind   tetracycline response element (fragment): contains seven copies of the tetracycline operator tetO tetracycline repressor TetR
   4831..4850    +  promoter       PLtetO-1 promoter (fragment): modified phage lambda PL promoter with tet operator sites (Lutz and Bujard, 1997)
   4855..4881    +  promoter       H1-2O2 promoter (fragment): doxycycline-inducible variant of the human H1 RNA promoter (Henriksen et al., 2007)
   4890..4909    +  promoter       tight TRE promoter (fragment): Tet-responsive promoter PTight, consisting of seven tet operator sequences followed by the minimal CMV promoter
   4937..4955    +  promoter       PLtetO-1 promoter (fragment): modified phage lambda PL promoter with tet operator sites (Lutz and Bujard, 1997)
   4966..4984    +  promoter       PLtetO-1 promoter (fragment): modified phage lambda PL promoter with tet operator sites (Lutz and Bujard, 1997)
   4994..5011    +  promoter       tight TRE promoter (fragment): Tet-responsive promoter PTight, consisting of seven tet operator sequences followed by the minimal CMV promoter
   5038..5057    +  promoter       tight TRE promoter (fragment): Tet-responsive promoter PTight, consisting of seven tet operator sequences followed by the minimal CMV promoter
   5065..5085    +  promoter       PLtetO-1 promoter (fragment): modified phage lambda PL promoter with tet operator sites (Lutz and Bujard, 1997)
   5096..5114    +  promoter       PLtetO-1 promoter (fragment): modified phage lambda PL promoter with tet operator sites (Lutz and Bujard, 1997)
   5142..5161    +  promoter       PLtetO-1 promoter (fragment): modified phage lambda PL promoter with tet operator sites (Lutz and Bujard, 1997)
   5221..5245    -  misc_feature   MCS (fragment): pBluescript multiple cloning site
   5823..5847    -  misc_feature   MCS (fragment): pBluescript multiple cloning site
   5860..5878    -  promoter       T3 promoter: promoter for bacteriophage T3 RNA polymerase
   5923..5939    -  protein_bind   lac operator: The lac repressor binds to the lac operator to inhibit transcription in E. coli. This inhibition can be relieved by adding lactose or isopropyl-β-D-thiogalactopyranoside (IPTG). lac repressor encoded by lacI
   5947..5977    -  promoter       lac promoter: promoter for the E. coli lac operon
   5992..6013    -  protein_bind   CAP binding site: CAP binding activates transcription in the presence of cAMP. E. coli catabolite activator protein
   6026..6118    -  CDS            lacI (fragment): lac repressor; lacI; The lac repressor binds to the lac operator to inhibit transcription in E. coli. This inhibition can be relieved by adding lactose or isopropyl-β-D-thiogalactopyranoside (IPTG).
   6301..6889    -  rep_origin     ori: high-copy-number ColE1/pMB1/pBR322/pUC origin of replication
   7060..7920    -  CDS            AmpR: β-lactamase; bla; confers resistance to ampicillin, carbenicillin, and related antibiotics
   7921..8025    -  promoter       AmpR promoter: bla
>Addgene plasmid #44757 | pBS-85xtetO-KlURA3 | depositor full sequence | sequence record 64803 | pBS-85xtetO-KlURA3 sequence 8048 bps
CTAAATTGTAAGCGTTAATATTTTGTTAAAATTCGCGTTAAATTTTTGTTAAATCAGCTCATTTTTTAAC
CAATAGGCCGAAATCGGCAAAATCCCTTATAAATCAAAAGAATAGACCGAGATAGGGT
[37 nt withheld, positions 129-165]
AAAGAACGTGGACTCCAACGTCAAAGG
[49 nt withheld, positions 193-241]
T
[91 nt withheld, positions 243-333]
G
[124 nt withheld, positions 335-458]
CCCATTCGCCATTCAGGCTGCGCAACTGTTGGGAAGGGCGATCGGTGCGGGCCTCTTCGCTATTACGCCA
GCTGGCGAAAGGGGGATGTGCTGCAAGGCGATTAAGTTGGGTAACGCCAGGGTTTTCCCAGTCACGACGT
TGTAAAACGACGGCCAGTGAGCGCGCGTAATACGACTCACTATAGGGCGAATTGGGTACCGGGCCCGGAG
ACAATCATATGGGAGAAGCAATTGGAAGATAGAAAAAAGGTACTCGGTACATAAATATATGTGATTCTGG
GTAGAAGATCGGTCTGCATTGGATGGTGGTAACGCATTTTTTTACACACATTACTTGCCTCGAGCATCAA
ATGGTGGTTATTCGTGGATCTATATCACGTGATTTGCTTAAGAATTGTCGTTCATGGTGACACTTTTAGC
TTTGACATGATTAAGCTCATCTCAATTGATGTTATCTAAAGTCATTTCAACTATCTAAGATGTGGTTGTG
ATTGGGCCATTTTGTGAAAGCCAGTACGCCAGCGTCAATACACTCCCGTCAATTAGTTGCACCATGTCCA
CAAAATCATATACCAGTAGAGCTGAGACTCATGCAAGTCCGGTTGCATCGAAACTTTTACGTTTAATGGA
TGAAAAGAAGACCAATTTGTGTGCTTCTCTTGACGTTCGTTCGACTGATGAGCTATTGAAACTAGTTGAA
ACGTTGGGTCCATACATTTGCCTTTTGAAAACACACGTTGATATCTTGGATGATTTCAGTTATGAGGGTA
CTGTCGTTCCATTGAAAGCATTGGCAGAGAAATACAAGTTCTTGATATTTGAGGACAGAAAATTCGCCGA
TATCGGTAACACAGTCAAATTACAATATACATCGGGCGTTTACCGTATCGCAGAATGGTCTGATATCACC
AACGCCCACGGGGTTACTGGTGCTGGTATTGTTGCTGGCTTGAAACAAGGTGCGCAAGAGGTCACCAAAG
AACCAAGGGGATTATTGATGCTTGCTGAATTGTCTTCCAAGGGTTCTCTAGCACACGGTGAATATACTAA
GGGTACCGTTGATATTGCAAAGAGTGATAAAGATTTCGTTATTGGGTTCATTGCTCAGAACGATATGGGA
GGAAGAGAAGAAGGGTTTGATTGGCTAATCATGACCCCAGGTGTAGGTTTAGACGACAAAGGCGATGCAT
TGGGTCAGCAGTACAGAACCGTCGACGAAGTTGTAAGTGGTGGATCAGATATCATCATTGTTGGCAGAGG
ACTTTTCGCCAAGGGTAGAGATCCTAAGGTTGAAGGTGAAAGATACAGAAATGCTGGATGGGAAGCGTAC
CAAAAGAGAATCAGCGCTCCCCATTAATTATACAGGAAACTTAATAGAACAAATCACATATTTAATCTAA
TAGCCACCTGCATTGGCACGGTGCAACACTACTTCAACTTCATCTTACAAAAAGATCACGTGATCTGTTG
TATTGAACTGAAAATTTTTTGTTTGCTTCTCTCTCTCTCTTTCATTATGTGAGATTTAAAAACCAGAAAC
TACATCATCGAAAAAGAGTTTTAAACCATTACAACCATTGCGATAAGCAAGCTTGATATCGAATTCCCTA
TCAGTGATAGAGAAATATGGCAATCCCTATCAGTGATAGAGATCATAGCGGCCTCTAGCAGAGTTGGGGG
TCCCTATCAGTGATAGAGAGTATGTAGTTCCCTATCAGTGATAGAGATAGAGAGGAATCCCTATCAGTGA
TAGAGAGGGAGAAGAGCTCTAGCAAGGGGGTACGTCCCTATCAGTGATAGAGATAGGGGGAGGCCCTATC
AGTGATAGAGAGCGAGGGGAATCCCTATCAGTGATAGAGAAGGGGACTCACTCTAGCAACGATACAGGTC
CCTATCAGTGATAGAGAGGATAGCCAGTCCCTATCAGTATAGAGAACTGGGCAAATCCCTATCAGTGATA
GAGAAAATGGCATGCTCTAGCAGAAAATCAAGTCCCTATCAGTGATAGAGAGGTGAGGAGCTCCCTATCA
GTGATAGAGAGGGTTATCAGTCCCTATCAGTGATAGAGAAAAATAGAGTCTCTAGCAGGGAAGGGTCCCT
ATCCGTGATAGAGAAGAATAAGTATCCCTATCAGTGATAGAGCCAAAGCATGATCCCTATAGTGATAGAG
ATGGATTCAACTCTAGCACCGGAAAAGTTCCCTATCAGTGGTAGAGAAGCTGAAAAGTCCCTATCAGTGA
TAGAGAGGCGAATGACTCCCTATCAGTGAGGAGCGGCTCTAGCAAAGAGAGGAGTCCCTATCAGTGATAG
AGATCAGAGGCACTCCCTATCAGTGATAGAGAGGGGGATACATCCCTATCAGTGATAGAGAAAGCGTTGG
ACTCTAGCAGCGAAGCGATTCCCTATCAGTGATAGAGAAAGGAGAGGATCCCTATCAGTGATAGAGAGTG
GGGCGCATCCCTATCAGTGATAGAGACGAGGTCCAGCTCTAGCAAGCAGGTCCATCCCTATCAGTGATAG
AGAGAAGGGGAGGTCCCTATCAGTGATAGAGAAAAGGATGGATCCCTATCAGTGATAGAGAGCGATCGGA
ACTCTAGCAGACTAAGAGTTCCTATCAGTGATAGAGACAAGAAAGCATNCCTANCAGTGNTAGAGAGAGC
GCAAGTCCCTATCAGTGATAGAGAGACAGGGCAGCTCTAGCACGCGTAAGGATCCCTATCAGTGATAGAG
ATCGGTGAATATCCCTATCAGTGATAGAGACGGGAGGGCCTCCTATCAGTGATAGAGATACATAGAGGCT
CTAGCAAAAGCGAACCTCCCTATCAGTGATAGAGAGGTGCGTGAATCCCTATCAGTGATAGAGAAAGCCA
GCGTTCCCTATCAGTGATAGAGAGGCAAACATGCTCTAGCAGAGGTTTACTCCCTATCAGTGATAGAGAA
GAAAGGACTTCCCTATCAGTGATAGAGAGAAAAGCGACTCAGTGATAGAGAAGGACGAAATCTCTAGCAG
TCAATGGGCTCCCTTGATAGAGAAAATACGGGTTCCCTATCAGTGATAGAGAGGAGAGGGGCTCCCTATC
AGTGATAGAGAGCACGCAGGACTCTAGCACGTAAAGTGCTCCCTATCAGTGATAGAGAAGCGGGAAAATC
CCTATCAGTGATAGAGAGCTACAGAGCTCCCTATCAGTGATAGAGATCTCAGAGGGCTCTAGCAAACGGG
AGAGTCCCTATCAGTGATAGAGAGAGTTAAGACTCCCTATCAGTGATAGAGACGCATCACGGTCCCTATC
AGTGATAGAGACACGTTTGAACTCTAGCAGAAGTGCGGATCCCTATCAGTGATAGAGACTAAAGAATTTC
CCTATCAGTGATAGAGAACATTCACGTTCCCTATCAGTGATAGAGAGTGTGGGCGCCTCTAGCATCGAGG
GGAATCCCTATGAGTGATAGAGACGAGATAAGTCCCTATCAGTGATAGAGACGATATGAGTCCCTATCAG
TGGTAGAGAGGGGACATCGCTCTAGCAGTGGGATGGATCCCTATCAGTGATAGAGAACACAGGCCATCCC
TATCAGTGATAGAGAGGCGTAACACTCCCTATCAGTGATAGAGATACAGACAATCTCTAGCAAGCATGAG
GCTCCCTATCAGTGATAGAGAGCGGACGGGCTCCCTATCAGTGATAGAGAGTAGGGGCCATCCCTATCAG
TGATAGAGAGAAAAAGGAACTCTAGCACTGGGAGGGTCCTTATCAGTGATAGAGAGAATATAGGTCCCTA
TCAGTGATAGAGAGCCGTCACGCTCCCTATCAGTGATAGAGAGAGGGGGTGCCTCTAGCACTCCGCGGGC
TCCCTATCAGTGATAGAGAGGCAAGGAAGTCCCTATCAGTGATAGAGAAATCGATCGTTCCCTATCAGTG
ATAGAGATGGGTCTAAACTCTAGCATAGCAGAAGCTCCCTATCAGTGATAGAGAGGGGGGAGATTCCCTA
TCAGTGATAGAGAGACAGGAAAATCCCTATCAGTGATAGAGACGCTNCAGCACTCTAGCACAAACCCTGG
TCCCTATCAGTGATAGAGAGGGATCGTAATCCCTATCAGTGATAGAGAAGAGCATGGATCCCTATCAGTG
ATAGAGAGCGCGCAGGGCTCTAGCACGTCATGGTATCCCTATCAGTGATAGAGAGCACGCAGACCCTATC
AGTGATAGAGAGAGGCAGGGGTCCCTATCAGTGATAGAGACAGGTCCCGACTCTAGCATCGTGACAAGTC
CCTATCAGTGATAGAGAACCCCGAGCCTCCCTATCAGTGATAGAGAGAATCAGAGGTCCCTATCAGTGAT
AGAGAAACACGGGTCCTCTAGCAAGAAGATCAATCCCTATCAGTGATAGAGAAAAGGTGAGATCCCTATC
AGTGATAGAGACTCAGCGCTGTCCCTATCAGTGATAGAGAATGCAGGGAGCTCTAGCAGAATGACAGGTC
CCTATCAGTGATAGAGACCCAAGGTCGTCCCTATCAGTGATAGAGAGCTGTGCATCTCCCTATCAGTGAT
AGACCGCAAGAAGCTCTAGCAGAGCAGGGTCCCTATCAGTGATAGAGAAGCGGAACCATCCCTATCAGTG
ATAGAGAAGAATAGAAGTCCCTATCAGTGATAGAGAGATATACCAACTCTAGCAAAGGCCGGGATCCCTA
TCAGTGATAGAGACAGCACGGAGAATGCAGCGCCTCCCTATCAGTGAAAGGAGAAGAAGTGGCTCTAGCA
AGGCCCGGGGGATCCACTAGTTCTAGAATTTTGACATATACTGATATGGACCTCTTGTTTCGTATAAATC
GCTATTTATTTCCCCAGATAACTAAAGAAAATCCTTCAACCCAGCGTTCTATATTACTATATTCTCAACC
CGCCGTTTTCCTGCTGTGCGATAATTCTCATTCAATACTACCATTTCAAACCTAGAAAAGGGTGTCTTTA
TTAAAACTGTAAGAAAATTTTATCATGAACTCTGATGAAAAGTCTTCGGAAGATCAACTTTTTGATTTTT
CAAAAATGAAAGAAACTGTTGTCTCCATTTATGGCCTCATATCTGAAGGCGCGCCCAATCGCTGGGAATG
AGCAATACCATCTGTTTTTTACTGCAAAGTACAGATTTATATGCTTCTTGGCCACCGTGAATCAGTAAGC
AAAGAATTTTTGAAAGCATTAGGTTGGCCGGTTTGTAATCTCATGGAAACCATGTTGTATGTTACTACTG
ATTTTCAATCTATGTAGTTTTACCGAAGCTAATGAGTTTTGATAATCACTAACAATCAATTGCTTGCCGA
CGTCTCCATGATCTTAGTTTGAGTATCTTTGTGAACTACTTGAAAGCGGCCGCCACCGCGGTGGAGCTCC
AGCTTTTGTTCCCTTTAGTGAGGGTTAATTGCGCGCTTGGCGTAATCATGGTCATAGCTGTTTCCTGTGT
GAAATTGTTATCCGCTCACAATTCCACACAACATACGAGCCGGAAGCATAAAGTGTAAAGCCTGGGGTGC
CTAATGAGTGAGCTAACTCACATTAATTGCGTTGCGCTCACTGCCCGCTTTCCAGTCGGGAAACCTGTCG
TGCCAGCTGCATTAATGAATCGGCCAACGCGCGGGGAGAGGCGGTTTGCGTATTGGGCGCTCTTCCGCTT
CCTCGCTCACTGACTCGCTGCGCTCGGTCGTTCGGCTGCGGCGAGCGGTATCAGCTCACTCAAAGGCGGT
AATACGGTTATCCACAGAATCAGGGGATAACGCAGGAAAGAACATGTGAGCAAAAGGCCAGCAAAAGGCC
AGGAACCGTAAAAAGGCCGCGTTGCTGGCGTTTTTCCATAGGCTCCGCCCCCCTGACGAGCATCACAAAA
ATCGACGCTCAAGTCAGAGGTGGCGAAACCCGACAGGACTATAAAGATACCAGGCGTTTCCCCCTGGAAG
CTCCCTCGTGCGCTCTCCTGTTCCGACCCTGCCGCTTACCGGATACCTGTCCGCCTTTCTCCCTTCGGGA
AGCGTGGCGCTTTCTCATAGCTCACGCTGTAGGTATCTCAGTTCGGTGTAGGTCGTTCGCTCCAAGCTGG
GCTGTGTGCACGAACCCCCCGTTCAGCCCGACCGCTGCGCCTTATCCGGTAACTATCGTCTTGAGTCCAA
CCCGGTAAGACACGACTTATCGCCACTGGCAGCAGCCACTGGTAACAGGATTAGCAGAGCGAGGTATGTA
GGCGGTGCTACAGAGTTCTTGAAGTGGTGGCCTAACTACGGCTACACTAGAAGGACAGTATTTGGTATCT
GCGCTCTGCTGAAGCCAGTTACCTTCGGAAAAAGAGTTGGTAGCTCTTGATCCGGCAAACAAACCACCGC
TGGTAGCGGTGGTTTTTTTGTTTGCAAGCAGCAGATTACGCGCAGAAAAAAAGGATCTCAAGAAGATCCT
TTGATCTTTTCTACGGGGTCTGACGCTCAGTGGAACGAAAACTCACGTTAAGGGATTTTGGTCATGAGAT
TATCAAAAAGGATCTTCACCTAGATCCTTTTAAATTAAAAATGAAGTTTTAAATCAATCTAAAGTATATA
TGAGTAAACTTGGTCTGACAGTTACCAATGCTTAATCAGTGAGGCACCTATCTCAGCGATCTGTCTATTT
CGTTCATCCATAGTTGCCTGACTCCCCGTCGTGTAGATAACTACGATACGGGAGGGCTTACCATCTGGCC
CCAGTGCTGCAATGATACCGCGAGACCCACGCTCACCGGCTCCAGATTTATCAGCAATAAACCAGCCAGC
CGGAAGGGCCGAGCGCAGAAGTGGTCCTGCAACTTTATCCGCCTCCATCCAGTCTATTAATTGTTGCCGG
GAAGCTAGAGTAAGTAGTTCGCCAGTTAATAGTTTGCGCAACGTTGTTGCCATTGCTACAGGCATCGTGG
TGTCACGCTCGTCGTTTGGTATGGCTTCATTCAGCTCCGGTTCCCAACGATCAAGGCGAGTTACATGATC
CCCCATGTTGTGCAAAAAAGCGGTTAGCTCCTTCGGTCCTCCGATCGTTGTCAGAAGTAAGTTGGCCGCA
GTGTTATCACTCATGGTTATGGCAGCACTGCATAATTCTCTTACTGTCATGCCATCCGTAAGATGCTTTT
CTGTGACTGGTGAGTACTCAACCAAGTCATTCTGAGAATAGTGTATGCGGCGACCGAGTTGCTCTTGCCC
GGCGTCAATACGGGATAATACCGCGCCACATAGCAGAACTTTAAAAGTGCTCATCATTGGAAAACGTTCT
TCGGGGCGAAAACTCTCAAGGATCTTACCGCTGTTGAGATCCAGTTCGATGTAACCCACTCGTGCACCCA
ACTGATCTTCAGCATCTTTTACTTTCACCAGCGTTTCTGGGTGAGCAAAAACAGGAAGGCAAAATGCCGC
AAAAAAGGGAATAAGGGCGACACGGAAATGTTGAATACTCATACTCTTCCTTTTTCAATATTATTGAAGC
ATTTATCAGGGTTATTGTCTCATGAGCGGATACATATTTGAATGTATTTAGAAAAATAAACAAATAGGGG
TTCCGCGCACATTTCCCCGAAAAGTGCCAC
