>Addgene plasmid #44757 | pBS-85xtetO-KlURA3 | addgene partial sequence | sequence record 67011 | M13pUC-fwd 5'-CCCAGTCACGACGTTGTAAAACG-3'
ATACGACTCACTATAGGGCGAATTGGGTACCGGGCCCGGAGACAATCATATGGGAGAAGCAATTGGAAGA
TAGAAAAAAGGTACTCGGTACATAAATATATGTGATTCTGGGTAGAAGATCGGTCTGCATTGGATGGTGG
TAACGCATTTTTTTACACACATTACTTGCCTCGAGCATCAAATGGTGGTTATTCGTGGATCTATATCACG
TGATTTGCTTAAGAATTGTCGTTCATGGTGACACTTTTAGCTTTGACATGATTAAGCTCATCTCAATTGA
TGTTATCTAAAGTCATTTCAACTATCTAAGATGTGGTTGTGATTGGGCCATTTTGTGAAAGCCAGTACGC
CAGCGTCAATACACTCCCGTCAATTAGTTGCACCATGTCCACAAAATCATATACCAGTAGAGCTGAGACT
CATGCAAGTCCGGTTGCATCGAAACTTTTACGTTTAATGGATGAAAAGAAGACCAATTTGTGTGCTTCTC
TTGACGTTCGTTCGACTGATGAGCTATTGAAACTAGTTGAAACGTTGGGTCCATACATTTGCCTTTTGAA
AACACACGTTGATATCTTGGATGATTTCAGTTATGAGGGTACTGTCGTTCCATTGAAAGCATTGGCAGAG
AAATACAAGTTCTTGATATTTGAGGACAGAAAATTCGCCGATATCGGTAACACAGTCAAATTACAATATA
CATCGGGCGTTTACCGTATCGCAGAATGGTCTGATATCACCAACGCCCACGGGGTTACTGGTGCTGGTAT
TGTTGCTGGCTTGAAACAAGGTGCGCAAGAGGTCACCAAAGAACCAAGGGGATTATTGATGCTTGCTGAA
TTGTCTTCCAAGGGTTCT
